Addgene plasmid #67324: pDONR221-ARL5A
Purpose: hArl5a with stop codon in Gateway Entry vector
Depositing lab: Richard Kahn. Depositing organization: Emory University. Publication: Tool box: Plasmids for the expression or knockdown of human ARF Family GTPases (ARF/ARL/SAR) and their co-expression in bacteria with N-myristoyltransferases. Kerr SC, Kahn RA. Cell Logist. 2015 Sep 21;5(3):e1090523. doi: 10.1080/21592799.2015.1090523. eCollection 2015 Jul-Sep. PubMed 27057421.
Backbone
  Vector backbone: pDONR221
  Backbone manufacturer: Life Technologies
  Vector type: Bacterial Expression ; Gateway Entry vector
Growth in bacteria
  Bacterial resistance: Kanamycin, 50 μg/mL
  Growth temperature: 37°C
  Growth strain: DH5alpha
  Copy number: High Copy
Gene/Insert
  Gene/Insert name: ARL5A (alt name: pRK10s-221)
  Species: H. sapiens (human)
  Mutation: bp 70 C to T; silent mutation
  Entrez Gene: ARL5A (a.k.a. ARFLP5, ARL5)
  Promoter: None
  Cloning method: Gateway Cloning
  Sequencing primers: 5′ M13-Fwd; 3′ M13-Rev
Terms and licenses: Academic/Nonprofit Terms; Industry Terms: Not Available to Industry
How to cite: pDONR221-ARL5A was a gift from Richard Kahn (Addgene plasmid # 67324 ; http://n2t.net/addgene:67324 ; RRID:Addgene_67324)
