[The description below was written by a language model from this plasmid's Addgene catalogue record.]
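Description:
pDONR221-ARL5A is a Gateway entry clone built on the commercial pDONR221 donor backbone and carrying the open reading frame of human ARL5A (also known as ARL5 or ARFLP5), a member of the ARF family of small regulatory GTPases. It is maintained in standard E. coli cloning strains as a high-copy plasmid under kanamycin selection. Although the record lists it under bacterial expression as well as Gateway entry vector, it states that no promoter drives the insert, so the plasmid serves as a shuttle for the coding sequence rather than as an expression construct in its own right.

The insert was introduced by Gateway recombination. In an entry clone of this type the ORF is expected to sit between attL recombination sites, allowing it to be transferred by an LR reaction into any compatible destination vector that supplies the promoter, tags and host-specific elements. The ARL5A sequence retains its stop codon, which makes the clone suitable for untagged or N-terminally tagged expression but not for C-terminal fusions, since translation would terminate before any downstream tag. The record notes a single C-to-T change at base 70 of the insert, described as silent, so the encoded protein is unchanged. M13 forward and reverse primer sites flank the cassette for sequence verification.

The plasmid belongs to a toolbox of constructs for expressing or knocking down human ARF, ARL and SAR GTPases. No feature table was supplied, so details of the origin and exact site positions are not given here.
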