>Addgene plasmid #67324 | pDONR221-ARL5A | addgene partial sequence | sequence record 118858 | M13-Rev 5'-CAGGAAACAGCTATGACC-3'
TCAGCTGGATGGCAAATAATGATTTTATTTTGACTGATAGTGACCTGTTCGTTGCAACAAATTGATAAGC
AATGCTTTCTTATAATGCCAACTTTGTACAAGAAAGCTGGGTCCTATCATCTAATCTTAAGTCGTGACAT
CATCCATTCAAGTCCTTGGCACAATCCCTCGCCAGTTAGAGCACAGCATGCCTGGATATGCCACTGGTGA
TCTTTAATAGAAGTTAGCTTCAAAAACTGGGAGATTTCTGCTACAGTCATGCATTCTTTAACATCTTGTT
TATTAGCAAAAATCAGCAATCCAGCTTTTCTTAGGTCCTCATGCGCTAACATTTTATAGAGTTCTTCTCT
AGTTACAGAAATCCTCTCTCTGTCTGTACTGTCCACAACAACTATTACAAACTCTGTGTTAGTATAGTAA
GTGTTCCAGGAAGAACGAAGAGATTCTTGGCCACCAATATCCCACATTAGGAAACGTGTATTATTAATCA
CTATCTCTTCTACATTACTTCCTATTGTAGGAGATGTATGTACAACTTCATTCATAGAAAATTGGTAAAG
AATGGTAGTTTTCCCTGCATTATCCAACCCAACAATGATAACTTTGTGCTCCTGGTGATTGAACAGTCTC
CATATTCTAGTGAAGAGAATTCCCATGGTTCTATCTCCTTCTAAGCCTGCTTTTTTGTACAAAGTTGGCA
TTATAAAAAAGCATTGCTCATCAATTTGTTGCAACGAACAGGTCACTATCAGTCAAAAATAAAAATCATT
ATTTGGGGGCC
